>Addgene plasmid #96887 | pET-Duet-ECHA(37-763)-FLAG (no His-tag) | addgene full sequence | sequence record 189215 | Addgene NGS Result
GCGCCAGGGTGGTTTTTCTTTTCACCAGTGAGACGGGCAACAGCTGATTGCCCTTCACCGCCTGGCCCTG
AGAGAGTTGCAGCAAGCGGTCCACGCTGGTTTGCCCCAGCAGGCGAAAATCCTGTTTGATGGTGGTTAAC
GGCGGGATATAACATGAGCTGTCTTCGGTATCGTCGTATCCCACTACCGAGATGTCCGCACCAACGCGCA
GCCCGGACTCGGTAATGGCGCGCATTGCGCCCAGCGCCATCTGATCGTTGGCAACCAGCATCGCAGTGGG
AACGATGCCCTCATTCAGCATTTGCATGGTTTGTTGAAAACCGGACATGGCACTCCAGTCGCCTTCCCGT
TCCGCTATCGGCTGAATTTGATTGCGAGTGAGATATTTATGCCAGCCAGCCAGACGCAGACGCGCCGAGA
CAGAACTTAATGGGCCCGCTAACAGCGCGATTTGCTGGTGACCCAATGCGACCAGATGCTCCACGCCCAG
TCGCGTACCGTCTTCATGGGAGAAAATAATACTGTTGATGGGTGTCTGGTCAGAGACATCAAGAAATAAC
GCCGGAACATTAGTGCAGGCAGCTTCCACAGCAATGGCATCCTGGTCATCCAGCGGATAGTTAATGATCA
GCCCACTGACGCGTTGCGCGAGAAGATTGTGCACCGCCGCTTTACAGGCTTCGACGCCGCTTCGTTCTAC
CATCGACACCACCACGCTGGCACCCAGTTGATCGGCGCGAGATTTAATCGCCGCGACAATTTGCGACGGC
GCGTGCAGGGCCAGACTGGAGGTGGCAACGCCAATCAGCAACGACTGTTTGCCCGCCAGTTGTTGTGCCA
CGCGGTTGGGAATGTAATTCAGCTCCGCCATCGCCGCTTCCACTTTTTCCCGCGTTTTCGCAGAAACGTG
GCTGGCCTGGTTCACCACGCGGGAAACGGTCTGATAAGAGACACCGGCATACTCTGCGACATCGTATAAC
GTTACTGGTTTCACATTCACCACCCTGAATTGACTCTCTTCCGGGCGCTATCATGCCATACCGCGAAAGG
TTTTGCGCCATTCGATGGTGTCCGGGATCTCGACGCTCTCCCTTATGCGACTCCTGCATTAGGAAGCAGC
CCAGTAGTAGGTTGAGGCCGTTGAGCACCGCCGCCGCAAGGAATGGTGCATGCAAGGAGATGGCGCCCAA
CAGTCCCCCGGCCACGGGGCCTGCCACCATACCCACGCCGAAACAAGCGCTCATGAGCCCGAAGTGGCGA
GCCCGATCTTCCCCATCGGTGATGTCGGCGATATAGGCGCCAGCAACCGCACCTGTGGCGCCGGTGATGC
CGGCCACGATGCGTCCGGCGTAGAGGATCGAGATCGATCTCGATCCCGCGAAATTAATACGACTCACTAT
AGGGGAATTGTGAGCGGATAACAATTCCCCTCTAGAAATAATTTTGTTTAACTTTAAGAAGGAGATATAC
CATGGGCAGCAGCCATCACCATCATCACCACAGCCAGGATCCGAATTCGAGCTCGGCGCGCCTGCAGGTC
GACAAGCTTGCGGCCGCATAATGCTTAAGTCGAACAGAAAGTAATCGTATTGTACACGGCCGCATAATCG
AAATTAATACGACTCACTATAGGGGAATTGTGAGCGGATAACAATTCCCCATCTTAGTATATTAGTTAAG
TATAAGAAGGAGATATACATATGACCAGAACCCATATTAATTATGGCGTCAAAGGGGATGTGGCAGTTAT
TCGGATTAACTCACCCAATTCAAAGGTAAATACATTGAATAAAGAAGTACAGTCAGAGTTCATAGAAGTC
ATGAACGAAATCTGGGCCAACGACCAAATCAGGAGTGCTGTCCTTATCTCATCAAAGCCTGGCTGCTTTG
TCGCAGGGGCTGACATCAACATGCTATCCTCTTGTACAACCCCCCAAGAAGCAACACGAATATCACAGGA
AGGTCAGAGAATGTTTGAGAAACTTGAAAAGTCCCCAAAGCCCGTTGTGGCCGCCATCAGTGGATCCTGC
TTGGGAGGAGGACTTGAGCTTGCCATAGCATGCCAATACAGAATAGCAACAAAAGACAGAAAAACAGTAT
TAGGTGTCCCTGAAGTGTTGCTGGGGATCTTACCAGGAGCCGGAGGTACCCAGAGACTGCCCAAAATGGT
GGGTGTGCCTGCTGCATTTGACATGATGCTGACTGGCAGGAACATTCGTGCAGACAGAGCAAAGAAAATG
GGACTGGTTGACCAGTTGGTGGAACCGCTGGGACCAGGAATAAAATCACCAGAAGAAAGGACAATTGAAT
ACCTAGAGGAAGTTGCAGTTAATTTTGCCAAAGGCCTGGCTGATCGGAAAGTCTCTGCAAAGCAGAGCAA
AGGCCTTGTGGAAAAGCTGACAACGTATGCCATGACTGTCCCATTTGTCAGACAACAGGTTTACAAAACA
GTTGAAGAAAAAGTGAAGAAGCAGACTAAAGGCCTTTATCCTGCCCCTTTGAAAATAATTGATGCTGTGA
AGGCTGGACTTGAGCAAGGCAGTGACGCTGGTTATCTTGCTGAATCGCAGAAATTTGGAGAGCTTGCATT
GACCAAAGAATCGAAGGCCCTGATGGGGCTTTATAACGGCCAGGTCCTGTGCAAGAAAAATAAATTTGGA
GCACCACAGAAGAACGTTCAGCAGCTAGCCATCCTTGGCGCAGGGCTGATGGGGGCTGGCATTGCCCAGG
TCTCTGTGGATAAGGGACTGAAAACTCTTCTTAAAGACACCACAGTGACGGGGCTGGGCCGGGGACAGCA
GCAAGTGTTCAAAGGGCTGAACGACAAAGTGAAGAAGAAAGCTCTCACATCATTTGAAAGGGATTCCATC
TTCAGCAACTTGATTGGGCAGCTGGATTACAAAGGCTTTGAGAAGGCCGACATGGTGATTGAGGCTGTGT
TTGAGGACCTCGGTGTAAAGCACAAAGTGTTAAAGGAAGTGGAAAGCGTGACTCCAGAACACTGTATCTT
TGCCAGCAACACATCTGCTCTCCCAATCAATCAAATTGCTGCTGTCAGCAAAAGGCCTGAGAAGGTGATC
GGCATGCACTACTTCTCCCCCGTGGACAAGATGCAGCTCCTAGAAATCATCACCACTGACAAAACCTCCA
AGGACACAACGGCCTCTGCCGTGGCCGTGGGGCTCAGGCAAGGGAAGGTCATCATTGTGGTCAAGGACGG
ACCCGGCTTCTACACCACCAGGTGTCTTGCACCCATGATGTCTGAAGTCATGCGAATCCTCCAGGAAGGA
GTTGACCCTAAGAAGCTGGACGCCTTGACCACAGGTTTCGGCTTCCCTGTGGGTGCTGCCACGCTGGCAG
ACGAAGTGGGTGTGGATGTAGCACAGCACGTAGCAGAAGATCTAGGCAAAGCCTTTGGGGAGCGATTTGG
AGGTGGCAGCGTAGAACTGCTGAAACAGATGGTCTCCAAGGGCTTCTTAGGTCGCAAGTCTGGGAAGGGC
TTTTACATCTATCAGGAGGGCTCAAAGAATAAGAGTTTGAATTCTGAAATGGATAATATCTTGGCAAATC
TGAGGCTGCCTGCCAAGCCCGAGGTCTCCTCTGATGAAGACGTCCAATACCGTGTGATAACAAGGTTCGT
GAACGAGGCAGTCCTGTGCCTACAGGAAGGGATCCTGGCCACACCGGCAGAGGGAGACATCGGAGCTGTC
TTTGGGCTTGGCTTTCCCCCTTGTCTCGGAGGGCCCTTCCGCTTTGTGGATCTGTATGGTGCTCAGAAGG
TAGTGGACCGGCTACGGAAGTACGAGTCTGCCTATGGAACACAGTTTACCCCATGCCAGCTGCTCCTCGA
CCACGCTAACAACTCTAGCAAGAAGTTCTACCAGGATTACAAGGATGACGACGATAAGTGACTCGAGTCT
GGTAAAGAAACCGCTGCTGCGAAATTTGAACGCCAGCACATGGACTCGTCTACTAGCGCAGCTTAATTAA
CCTAGGCTGCTGCCACCGCTGAGCAATAACTAGCATAACCCCTTGGGGCCTCTAAACGGGTCTTGAGGGG
TTTTTTGCTGAAAGGAGGAACTATATCCGGATTGGCGAATGGG
[124 nt withheld, positions 4104-4227]
C
[91 nt withheld, positions 4229-4319]
A
[49 nt withheld, positions 4321-4369]
CCTTTGACGTTGGAGTCCACGTTCTTT
[37 nt withheld, positions 4397-4433]
ACCCTATCTCGGTCTATTCTTTTGATTTATAAGGGATTTTGCCGATTTCGGCCTATTGGTTAAAAAATGA
GCTGATTTAACAAAAATTTAACGCGAATTTTAACAAAATATTAACGTTTACAATTTCTGGCGGCACGATG
GCATGAGATTATCAAAAAGGATCTTCACCTAGATCCTTTTAAATTAAAAATGAAGTTTTAAATCAATCTA
AAGTATATATGAGTAAACTTGGTCTGACAGTTACCAATGCTTAATCAGTGAGGCACCTATCTCAGCGATC
TGTCTATTTCGTTCATCCATAGTTGCCTGACTCCCCGTCGTGTAGATAACTACGATACGGGAGGGCTTAC
CATCTGGCCCCAGTGCTGCAATGATACCGCGAGACCCACGCTCACCGGCTCCAGATTTATCAGCAATAAA
CCAGCCAGCCGGAAGGGCCGAGCGCAGAAGTGGTCCTGCAACTTTATCCGCCTCCATCCAGTCTATTAAT
TGTTGCCGGGAAGCTAGAGTAAGTAGTTCGCCAGTTAATAGTTTGCGCAACGTTGTTGCCATTGCTACAG
GCATCGTGGTGTCACGCTCGTCGTTTGGTATGGCTTCATTCAGCTCCGGTTCCCAACGATCAAGGCGAGT
TACATGATCCCCCATGTTGTGCAAAAAAGCGGTTAGCTCCTTCGGTCCTCCGATCGTTGTCAGAAGTAAG
TTGGCCGCAGTGTTATCACTCATGGTTATGGCAGCACTGCATAATTCTCTTACTGTCATGCCATCCGTAA
GATGCTTTTCTGTGACTGGTGAGTACTCAACCAAGTCATTCTGAGAATAGTGTATGCGGCGACCGAGTTG
CTCTTGCCCGGCGTCAATACGGGATAATACCGCGCCACATAGCAGAACTTTAAAAGTGCTCATCATTGGA
AAACGTTCTTCGGGGCGAAAACTCTCAAGGATCTTACCGCTGTTGAGATCCAGTTCGATGTAACCCACTC
GTGCACCCAACTGATCTTCAGCATCTTTTACTTTCACCAGCGTTTCTGGGTGAGCAAAAACAGGAAGGCA
AAATGCCGCAAAAAAGGGAATAAGGGCGACACGGAAATGTTGAATACTCATACTCTTCCTTTTTCAATCA
TGATTGAAGCATTTATCAGGGTTATTGTCTCATGAGCGGATACATATTTGAATGTATTTAGAAAAATAAA
CAAATAGGTCATGACCAAAATCCCTTAACGTGAGTTTTCGTTCCACTGAGCGTCAGACCCCGTAGAAAAG
ATCAAAGGATCTTCTTGAGATCCTTTTTTTCTGCGCGTAATCTGCTGCTTGCAAACAAAAAAACCACCGC
TACCAGCGGTGGTTTGTTTGCCGGATCAAGAGCTACCAACTCTTTTTCCGAAGGTAACTGGCTTCAGCAG
AGCGCAGATACCAAATACTGTCCTTCTAGTGTAGCCGTAGTTAGGCCACCACTTCAAGAACTCTGTAGCA
CCGCCTACATACCTCGCTCTGCTAATCCTGTTACCAGTGGCTGCTGCCAGTGGCGATAAGTCGTGTCTTA
CCGGGTTGGACTCAAGACGATAGTTACCGGATAAGGCGCAGCGGTCGGGCTGAACGGGGGGTTCGTGCAC
ACAGCCCAGCTTGGAGCGAACGACCTACACCGAACTGAGATACCTACAGCGTGAGCTATGAGAAAGCGCC
ACGCTTCCCGAAGGGAGAAAGGCGGACAGGTATCCGGTAAGCGGCAGGGTCGGAACAGGAGAGCGCACGA
GGGAGCTTCCAGGGGGAAACGCCTGGTATCTTTATAGTCCTGTCGGGTTTCGCCACCTCTGACTTGAGCG
TCGATTTTTGTGATGCTCGTCAGGGGGGCGGAGCCTATGGAAAAACGCCAGCAACGCGGCCTTTTTACGG
TTCCTGGCCTTTTGCTGGCCTTTTGCTCACATGTTCTTTCCTGCGTTATCCCCTGATTCTGTGGATAACC
GTATTACCGCCTTTGAGTGAGCTGATACCGCTCGCCGCAGCCGAACGACCGAGCGCAGCGAGTCAGTGAG
CGAGGAAGCGGAAGAGCGCCTGATGCGGTATTTTCTCCTTACGCATCTGTGCGGTATTTCACACCGCAAT
GGTGCACTCTCAGTACAATCTGCTCTGATGCCGCATAGTTAAGCCAGTATACACTCCGCTATCGCTACGT
GACTGGGTCATGGCTGCGCCCCGACACCCGCCAACACCCGCTGACGCGCCCTGACGGGCTTGTCTGCTCC
CGGCATCCGCTTACAGACAAGCTGTGACCGTCTCCGGGAGCTGCATGTGTCAGAGGTTTTCACCGTCATC
ACCGAAACGCGCGAGGCAGCTGCGGTAAAGCTCATCAGCGTGGTCGTGAAGCGATTCACAGATGTCTGCC
TGTTCATCCGCGTCCAGCTCGTTGAGTTTCTCCAGAAGCGTTAATGTCTGGCTTCTGATAAAGCGGGCCA
TGTTAAGGGCGGTTTTTTCCTGTTTGGTCACTGATGCCTCCGTGTAAGGGGGATTTCTGTTCATGGGGGT
AATGATACCGATGAAACGAGAGAGGATGCTCACGATACGGGTTACTGATGATGAACATGCCCGGTTACTG
GAACGTTGTGAGGGTAAACAACTGGCGGTATGGATGCGGCGGGACCAGAGAAAAATCACTCAGGGTCAAT
GCCAGCGCTTCGTTAATACAGATGTAGGTGTTCCACAGGGTAGCCAGCAGCATCCTGCGATGCAGATCCG
GAACATAATGGTGCAGGGCGCTGACTTCCGCGTTTCCAGACTTTACGAAACACGGAAACCGAAGACCATT
CATGTTGTTGCTCAGGTCGCAGACGTTTTGCAGCAGCAGTCGCTTCACGTTCGCTCGCGTATCGGTGATT
CATTCTGCTAACCAGTAAGGCAACCCCGCCAGCCTAGCCGGGTCCTCAACGACAGGAGCACGATCATGCT
AGTCATGCCCCGCGCCCACCGGAAGGAGCTGACTGGGTTGAAGGCTCTCAAGGGCATCGGTCGAGATCCC
GGTGCCTAATGAGTGAGCTAACTTACATTAATTGCGTTGCGCTCACTGCCCGCTTTCCAGTCGGGAAACC
TGTCGTGCCAGCTGCATTAATGAATCGGCCAACGCGCGGGGAGAGGCGGTTTGCGTATTGG
Features (pLannotate 1.2.2; 22 found; start..end, strand, type, name):
    995..1072    -  promoter       lacI promoter: lacI
   1080..1359    -  CDS            TcR (fragment): tetracycline efflux protein; tet; confers resistance to tetracycline
   1385..1403    +  promoter       T7 promoter: promoter for bacteriophage T7 RNA polymerase
   1404..1428    +  protein_bind   lac operator: The lac repressor binds to the lac operator to inhibit transcription in E. coli. This inhibition can be relieved by adding lactose or isopropyl-β-D-thiogalactopyranoside (IPTG). lac repressor encoded by lacI
   1443..1465    +  RBS            RBS: efficient ribosome binding site from bacteriophage T7 gene 10 (Olins and Rangwala, 1989)
   1615..1633    +  promoter       T7 promoter: promoter for bacteriophage T7 RNA polymerase
   1634..1658    +  protein_bind   lac operator: The lac repressor binds to the lac operator to inhibit transcription in E. coli. This inhibition can be relieved by adding lactose or isopropyl-β-D-thiogalactopyranoside (IPTG). lac repressor encoded by lacI
   1701..3884    +  CDS            Hadha: ECHA_MOUSE - Experimental evidence at protein level: Swiss-Prot protein existence level 1. Mitochondrial trifunctional enzyme catalyzes the last three of the four reactions of the mitochondrial beta-oxidation pathway. The mitochondrial beta-oxidation pathway is the major energy-producing process in tissues and is performed through four consecutive reactions breaking down fatty acids into acetyl-CoA. Among the enzymes involved in this pathway, the trifunctional enzyme exhibits specificity for long-chain fatty acids. Mitochondrial trifunctional enzyme is a heterotetrameric complex composed of tw
   3885..3908    +  CDS            3xFLAG (fragment): three tandem FLAG® epitope tags
   3924..3965    +  CDS            S-Tag (fragment): affinity and epitope tag derived from pancreatic ribonuclease A
   3995..4012    +  CDS            SET1 (fragment): solubility-enhancement tag derived from T7 phage gene 10B
   4020..4067    +  terminator     T7 terminator: transcription terminator for bacteriophage T7 RNA polymerase
   4104..4559    +  rep_origin     f1 ori (sequence partly withheld): f1 bacteriophage origin of replication; arrow indicates direction of (+) strand synthesis
   4674..5534    -  CDS            AmpR: β-lactamase; bla; confers resistance to ampicillin, carbenicillin, and related antibiotics
   5535..5627    -  promoter       AmpR promoter: bla
   5708..6296    +  rep_origin     ori: high-copy-number ColE1/pMB1/pBR322/pUC origin of replication
   6482..6621    -  misc_feature   bom: basis of mobility region from pBR322
   6723..6914    -  CDS            rop: Rop protein, which maintains plasmids at low copy number; rop
   6931..7311    +  CDS            YPB1_ECOLX: Protein predicted: Swiss-Prot protein existence level 4. From Escherichia coli.
   7373..7437    -  CDS            TcR (fragment): tetracycline efflux protein; tet; confers resistance to tetracycline
   7452..7473    -  protein_bind   CAP binding site: CAP binding activates transcription in the presence of cAMP. E. coli catabolite activator protein
   7486..994     -  CDS            lacI (across the origin): lac repressor; lacI; The lac repressor binds to the lac operator to inhibit transcription in E. coli. This inhibition can be relieved by adding lactose or isopropyl-β-D-thiogalactopyranoside (IPTG).
