[The description below was written by a language model from this plasmid's Addgene catalogue record and pLannotate feature annotations shown in this document.]
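Description:
pET-Duet-ECHA(37-763)-FLAG (no His-tag) is a bacterial expression plasmid built on the Novagen pETDuet backbone for producing the mouse mitochondrial trifunctional enzyme alpha subunit (ECHA, gene Hadha) in E. coli. It replicates from a ColE1/pBR322-type origin accompanied by the bom region and the rop gene, consistent with its listed low copy number. It is selected with ampicillin through the β-lactamase gene, and an f1 origin is also present. The backbone carries lacI with its own promoter, supplying the repressor that acts on the lac operators placed downstream of each T7 promoter.

As in other Duet vectors, there are two T7 promoter/lac operator units. The first, with its T7 gene 10 ribosome binding site, has no annotated coding sequence after it. The Hadha insert was cloned between NdeI and XhoI and lies downstream of the second unit, which explains the absence of the His-tag normally associated with the first cloning site. The coding sequence lacks amino acids 1–36 and is followed directly by a C-terminal FLAG epitope; the feature called a 3xFLAG fragment is short enough to correspond to a single FLAG unit. Residual S-tag sequence from the vector lies beyond it, followed by the T7 terminator. Expression requires a host providing T7 RNA polymerase and is inducible with IPTG.

The plasmid name gives residues 37–763 while the purpose field says 37–768, and the sequenced record (7,574 nt) is slightly shorter than the listed total size. The associated publication concerns lysine succinylation and SIRT5 in cardiac function, but the record does not state how the recombinant protein was used.
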