Addgene plasmid #96887: pET-Duet-ECHA(37-763)-FLAG (no His-tag)
Purpose: expresses flag-tagged mouse ECHA (37-768) in E.coli cells (no His-tag)
Depositing lab: Hening Lin. Depositing organization: Cornell University. Publication: Metabolomics-assisted proteomics identifies succinylation and SIRT5 as important regulators of cardiac function. Sadhukhan S, Liu X, Ryu D, Nelson OD, Stupinski JA, Li Z, Chen W, Zhang S, Weiss RS, Locasale JW, Auwerx J, Lin H. Proc Natl Acad Sci U S A. 2016 Apr 19;113(16):4320-5. doi: 10.1073/pnas.1519858113. Epub 2016 Apr 5. PubMed 27051063.
Backbone
  Vector backbone: pETduet
  Backbone manufacturer: Novagen
  Backbone size w/o insert (bp): 5420
  Total vector size (bp): 7634
  Vector type: Bacterial Expression
Growth in bacteria
  Bacterial resistance: Ampicillin, 100 μg/mL
  Growth temperature: 37°C
  Growth strain: DH5alpha
  Copy number: Low Copy
Gene/Insert
  Gene/Insert name: Trifunctional enzyme subunit alpha, mitochondrial (alt names: ECHA; Hadha)
  Species: M. musculus (mouse)
  Insert size (bp): 2214
  Mutation: deleted amino acid 1-36
  Entrez Gene: Hadha (a.k.a. C77020, Mtpa)
  Promoter: T7
  Tag / fusion protein: FLAG-tagged (C terminal on insert)
  Cloning method: Restriction Enzyme; 5′ cloning site NdeI (not destroyed); 3′ cloning site XhoI (not destroyed)
  Sequencing primers: 5′ forward gene primer; 3′ T7 terminator
Terms and licenses: Academic/Nonprofit Terms; Industry Terms: Not Available to Industry
How to cite: pET-Duet-ECHA(37-763)-FLAG (no His-tag) was a gift from Hening Lin (Addgene plasmid # 96887 ; http://n2t.net/addgene:96887 ; RRID:Addgene_96887)
