>Addgene plasmid #96887 | pET-Duet-ECHA(37-763)-FLAG (no His-tag) | depositor partial sequence | sequence record 180443 | Middle of insert
AAAGGCCTTGTGGAAAAGCTGACAACGTATGCCATGACTGTCCCATTTGTCAGACAACAGGTTTACAAAA
CAGTTGAAGAAAAAGTGAAGAAGCAGACTAAAGGCCTTTATCCTGCCCCTTTGAAAATAATTGATGCTGT
GAAGGCTGGACTTGAGCAAGGCAGTGACGCTGGTTATCTTGCTGAATCGCAGAAATTTGGAGAGCTTGCA
TTGACCAAAGAATCGAAGGCCCTGATGGGGCTTTATAACGGCCAGGTCCTGTGCAAGAAAAATAAATTTG
GAGCACCACAGAAGAACGTTCAGCAGCTAGCCATCCTTGGCGCAGGGCTGATGGGGGCTGGCATTGCCCA
GGTCTCTGTGGATAAGGGACTGAAAACTCTTCTTAAAGACACCACAGTGACGGGGCTGGGCCGGGGACAG
CAGCAAGTGTTCAAAGGGCTGAACGACAAAGTGAAGAAGAAAGCTCTCACATCATTTGAAAGGGATTCCA
TCTTCAGCAACTTGATTGGGCAGCTGGATTACAAAGGCTTTGAGAAGGCCGACATGGTGATTGAGGCTGT
GTTTGAGGACCTCGGTGTAAAGCACAAAGTGTTAAAGGAAGTGGAAAGCGTGACTCCAGAACACTGTATC
TTTGCCAGCAACACATCTGCTCTCCCAATCAATCAAATTGCTGCTGTCAGCAAAAGGCCTGAGAAGGTGA
TCGGCATGCAC
