>Addgene plasmid #96887 | pET-Duet-ECHA(37-763)-FLAG (no His-tag) | depositor partial sequence | sequence record 180444 | T7 terminator
AGACGAGTCCATGTGCTGGCGTTCAAATTTCGCAGCAGCGGTTTCTTTACCAGACTCGAGTCACTTATCG
TCGTCATCCTTGTAATCCTGGTAGAACTTCTTGCTAGAGTTGTTAGCGTGGTCGAGGAGCAGCTGGCATG
GGGTAAACTGTGTTCCATAGGCAGACTCGTACTTCCGTAGCCGGTCCACTACCTTCTGAGCACCATACAG
ATCCACAAAGCGGAAGGGCCCTCCGAGACAAGGGGGAAAGCCAAGCCCAAAGACAGCTCCGATGTCTCCC
TCTGCCGGTGTGGCCAGGATCCCTTCCTGTAGGCACAGGACTGCCTCGTTCACGAACCTTGTTATCACAC
GGTATTGGACGTCTTCATCAGAGGAGACCTCGGGCTTGGCAGGCAGCCTCAGATTTGCCAAGATATTATC
CATTTCAGAATTCAAACTCTTATTCTTTGAGCCCTCCTGATAGATGTAAAAGCCCTTCCCAGACTTGCGA
CCTAAGAAGCCCTTGGAGACCATCTGTTTCAGCAGTTCTACGCTGCCACCTCCAAATCGCTCCCCAAAGG
CTTTGCCTAGATCTTCTGCTACGTGCTGTGCTACATCCACACCCACTTCGTCTGCCAGCGTGGCAGCACC
CACAGGGAAGCCGAAACCTGTGGTCAAGGCGTCCAGCTTCTTAGGGTCAACTCCTTCCTGGAGGATTCGC
ATGACTTCAGACATCATGGGTGCAAGAC
