>Addgene plasmid #96887 | pET-Duet-ECHA(37-763)-FLAG (no His-tag) | depositor partial sequence | sequence record 189214 | Forward Primer
AGTTCATAGAAGTCATGAACGAAATCTGGGCCAACGACCAAATCAGGAGTGCTGTCCTTATCTCATCAAA
GCCTGGCTGCTTTGTCGCAGGGGCTGACATCAACATGCTATCCTCTTGTACAACCCCCCAAGAAGCAACA
CGAATATCACAGGAAGGTCAGAGAATGTTTGAGAAACTTGAAAAGTCCCCAAAGCCCGTTGTGGCCGCCA
TCAGTGGATCCTGCTTGGGAGGAGGACTTGAGCTTGCCATAGCATGCCAATACAGAATAGCAACAAAAGA
CAGAAAAACAGTATTAGGTGTCCCTGAAGTGTTGCTGGGGATCTTACCAGGAGCCGGAGGTACCCAGAGA
CTGCCCAAAATGGTGGGTGTGCCTGCTGCATTTGACATGATGCTGACTGGCAGGAACATTCGTGCAGACA
GAGCAAAGAAAATGGGACTGGTTGACCAGTTGGTGGAACCGCTGGGACCAGGAATAAAATC
